>Addgene plasmid #110285 | ins:GCaMP6s; cryaa:RFP | addgene full sequence | sequence record 211547 | Addgene NGS Result
TAATACGACTCACTATAGGGCGAATTGGAGCTCATCACAAGTTTGTACAAAAAAGCAGGCTCCGCGGCCG
CCCCCTTCACCACGCGTAAGCTTTGTTTGTACCATAATAAGCTCATTATATAATATTTAAAATGATACTG
CATCATTAATTGATATGTTTTCTAGTTATTTTTAAATATTAGCAACTAAATTAGGAAATTATCCATAGTA
AATTTAATGTAATATTATTTGTTATATTTAACTTCAGCCCACAGTCTAGTTTAGTTGTTGGTCCCTTATG
AGAAAAAATTTGGGCACCTCTGCTCTAGTGCTTGTAAACATTTTTGAGTATCTATAGTTGAACATGAAAG
CATTTTTTTTTTTTTTTTTTTAAGAAAATGAAGAAAGCTAAAAACCTGTATCCACTGACTTCCATTAAAA
AAAGCAAATACTAGGGATGTCTATGGTGTCTTCTTTTGTGTTCAACAAATAAGCAGAAAGTAACTGCTGA
CAGAACATTACATTTTGTGTGAATCCCCTTATATTGTGTTAAAAACTGTAGAGAAATCATCTAATAATAA
GAAATTATCAAGAAATAAACAGAAAATGATCTAATAGTATACTATAAAATCTTTCAAAATCCAGGCCACT
ACCATATGACTAAAACCACACATATTATGCTTTAAAAAAAGTCACAATGAAGACGTCACAAACGTTCCTG
AAGACTAATGACTCGTCTAACCCCATCTTACCTTCTGCTGTTTCACTCAAAGAAAAGCCACCAGCTGTCT
CTGTGATCTGCTCATTCTGTGTTAACTTGTGTTCTCAACAATTAACAATTAACCAAAAGCCTCTGGAGCT
GCGTGAGCATCACGATGTGTTTGTCTTCTGTGAGCGTGGCAGTGTCCACGAAGTCAATGTGAATTGGTTG
GCCAAACACAGCTAATGTGGCATGTGTGATTGGACAGCCACTTAAAAGTGTTAAAGTGTGTTTACGCACA
GGATTGGTTTTCCGCTGAATCAGGCAAAACCAGCAGAACCGATCTAAACTCGAGTATAAAAGTGAGTAGG
AGATGCTATTCGTCCCAAAACATCTCCACCACCATCTCCACCATTCCTCGCCTCTGCTTCGAGAACAGGT
GAGTGTCGAGCGGGATGGTAAATCTACAGAGAATGCGGAGTGTAGCTTGTGTACATGTTTTTGATTAACA
GAGATTGTATGTGTGTGTTTGTGTCAGTGTGAAAGGGTGGGCGCGCCGATCCTGAGAACTTCCGGGTGAG
TTTGGGGACCCTTGATTGTTCTTTCTTTTTCGCTATTGTAAAATTCATGTTATATGGAGGGGGCAAAGTT
TTCAGGGTGTTGTTTAGAATGGGAAGATGTCCCTTGTATCACCATGGACCCTCATGATAATTTTGTTTCT
TTCACTTTCTACTCTGTTGACAACCATTGTCTCCTCTTATTTTCTTTTCATTTTCTGTAACTTTTTCGTT
AAACTTTAGCTTGCATTTGTAACGAATTTTTAAATTCACTTTTGTTTATTTGTCAGATTGTAAGTACTTT
CTCTAATCACTTTTTTTTCAAGGCAATCAGGGTATATTATATTGTACTTCAGCACAGTTTTAGAGAACAA
TTGTTATAATTAAATGATAAGGTAGAATATTTCTGCATATAAATTCTGGCTGGCGTGGAAATATTCTTAT
TGGTAGAAACAACTACACCCTGGTCATCATCCTGCCTTTCTCTTTATGGTTACAATGATATACACTGTTT
GAGATGAGGATAAAATACTCTGAGTCCAAACCGGGCCCCTCTGCTAACCATGTTCATGCCTTCTTCTCTT
TCCTACAGCTCCTGGGCAACGTGCTGGTTGTTGTGCTGTCTCATCATTTTGGCAAAGAATTACTAGTGGA
TCTCGCCACCATGGGTTCTCATCATCATCATCATCATGGTATGGCTAGCATGACTGGTGGACAGCAAATG
GGTCGGGATCTGTACGACGATGACGATAAGGATCTCGCCACCATGGTCGACTCATCACGTCGTAAGTGGA
ATAAGACAGGTCACGCAGTCAGAGCTATAGGTCGGCTGAGCTCACTCGAGAACGTCTATATCAAGGCCGA
CAAGCAGAAGAACGGCATCAAGGCGAACTTCCACATCCGCCACAACATCGAGGACGGCGGCGTGCAGCTC
GCCTACCACTACCAGCAGAACACCCCCATCGGCGACGGCCCCGTGCTGCTGCCCGACAACCACTACCTGA
GCGTGCAGTCCAAACTTTCGAAAGACCCCAACGAGAAGCGCGATCACATGGTCCTGCTGGAGTTCGTGAC
CGCCGCCGGGATCACTCTCGGCATGGACGAGCTGTACAAGGGCGGTACCGGAGGGAGCATGGTGAGCAAG
GGCGAGGAGCTGTTCACCGGGGTGGTGCCCATCCTGGTCGAGCTGGACGGCGACGTAAACGGCCACAAGT
TCAGCGTGTCCGGCGAGGGTGAGGGCGATGCCACCTACGGCAAGCTGACCCTGAAGTTCATCTGCACCAC
CGGCAAGCTGCCCGTGCCCTGGCCCACCCTCGTGACCACCCTGACCTACGGCGTGCAGTGCTTCAGCCGC
TACCCCGACCACATGAAGCAGCACGACTTCTTCAAGTCCGCCATGCCCGAAGGCTACATCCAGGAGCGCA
CCATCTTCTTCAAGGACGACGGCAACTACAAGACCCGCGCCGAGGTGAAGTTCGAGGGCGACACCCTGGT
GAACCGCATCGAGCTGAAGGGCATCGACTTCAAGGAGGACGGCAACATCCTGGGGCACAAGCTGGAGTAC
AACCTGCCGGACCAACTGACTGAAGAGCAGATCGCAGAATTTAAAGAGGCTTTCTCCCTATTTGACAAGG
ACGGGGATGGGACAATAACAACCAAGGAGCTGGGGACGGTGATGCGGTCTCTGGGGCAGAACCCCACAGA
AGCAGAGCTGCAGGACATGATCAATGAAGTAGATGCCGACGGTGACGGCACAATCGACTTCCCTGAGTTC
CTGACAATGATGGCAAGAAAAATGAAATACAGGGACACGGAAGAAGAAATTAGAGAAGCGTTCGGTGTGT
TTGATAAGGATGGCAATGGCTACATCAGTGCAGCAGAGCTTCGCCACGTGATGACAAACCTTGGAGAGAA
GTTAACAGATGAAGAGGTTGATGAAATGATCAGGGAAGCAGACATCGATGGGGATGGTCAGGTAAACTAC
GAAGAGTTTGTACAAATGATGACAGCGAAGTGAGCGGCCGCGACTCTAGATCATAATCAGCCATACCACA
TTTGTAGAGGTTTTACTTGCTTTAAAAAACCTCCCACACCTCCCCCTGAACCTGAAACATAAAATGAATG
CAATTCTTAATTAAGGCCGCGACTCTAGATCATAATCAGCCATACCACATTTGTAGAGGTTTTACTTGCT
TTAAAAAACCTCCCACACCTCCCCCTGAACCTGAAACATAAAATGAATGCAATTGTTGTTGTTAACTTGT
TTATTGCAGCTTATAATGGTTACAAATAAAGCAATAGCATCACAAATTTCACAAATAAAGCATTTTTTTC
ACTGCATTCTAGTTGTGGTTTGTCCAAACTCATCAATGTATCTTAATCGAGGGGGGGCCCGGTACCCACC
GCGGTGGCGGCGATCTCTCCCCAGCATGCCTGCTATTGTCTTCCCAATCCTCCCCCTTGCTGTCCTGCCC
CAACCCACCCCCCAGAATAGAATGACACCTACTCAGACAATGCGATGCAATTTCCTCATTTTATTAGGAA
AGGACAGTGGGAGTGGCACCTTCCAGGGTCAAGGAAGGCACGGGGGAGGGGCAAACAACAGATGGCTGGC
AACTAGAAGGCACAGTCGAGGCTGATCAGCGGGCCGCTTTACTTGTACAGCTCGTCCATGCCGCCGGTGG
AGTGGCGGCCCTCGGCGCGTTCGTACTGTTCCACGATGGTGTAGTCCTCGTTGTGGGAGGTGATGTCCAA
CTTGATGTTGACGTTGTAGGCGCCGGGCAGCTGCACGGGCTTCTTGGCCTTGTAGGTGGTCTTGACCTCA
GCGTCGTAGTGGCCGCCGTCCTTCAGCTTCAGCCTCTGCTTGATCTCGCCCTTCAGGGCGCCGTCCTCGG
GGTACATCCGCTCGGAGGAGGCCTCCCAGCCCATGGTCTTCTTCTGCATTACGGGGCCGTCGGAGGGGAA
GTTGGTGCCGCGCAGCTTCACCTTGTAGATGAACTCGCCGTCCTGCAGGGAGGAGTCCTGGGTCACGGTC
ACCACGCCGCCGTCCTCGAAGTTCATCACGCGCTCCCACTTGAAGCCCTCGGGGAAGGACAGCTTCAAGT
AGTCGGGGATGTCGGCGGGGTGCTTCACGTAGGCCTTGGAGCCGTACATGAACTGAGGGGACAGGATGTC
CCAGGCGAAGGGCAGGGGGCCACCCTTGGTCACCTTCAGCTTGGCGGTCTGGGTGCCCTCGTAGGGGCGG
CCCTCGCCCTCGCCCTCGATCTCGAACTCGTGGCCGTTCACGGAGCCCTCCATGTGCACCTTGAAGCGCA
TGAACTCCTTGATGATGGCCATGTTATCCTCCTCGCCCTTGCTCACCATGTTGTCAGACCTGGTAACTCC
TTACTGTAACTTATTGCACCTGATGAACAAAAGATGTGAACTGAACGCAAGTAGGAGGCTAATAGAGGCT
AGTACAGTACAAAGATCCCCAAATGATGTGTGCCGGCCTTAGTGGAGGCAGACCCCTGGTTATATACCTG
TGCTGCAGAAAGAGGGGCTTACAAATGGATCTCTCTGGAATGGCATTATCTCATGGTGGGAACAGTGTTG
TCAGCAGAATCAGCGGGGTGGACTCTGACCTGAGAATGACAGTCTAGCACTGAATGGCTCAGACAATACT
CTTGTGGCCAACTATCACCGGAAAATAAGTGCCTGCCAAAACAAACCAGACCAGATGAAGCTACATGGCT
GTAGAACGTCAGTATTTAATGTGTTGTGGCCACTTGGTTCACCAGATTTAAGAGCTAATTTTTTTAAATA
TCACAGATAATCAATCGCTTTTTTTTTTTCTTGACTGAAAAGCTTAGACTGGAAAATTCTTTGAAAAAGT
TTGCACTACAGAAAATAAATACATAACATCCTGCACTGAATGCACACTATTAATGGTACCCAGCTTTTGT
TCCCTTTAGTGAGGGTTAATTGCGCGCTAGGGATAACAGGGTAATACGCGCTCACTGGCCGTCGTTTTAC
AACGTCGTGACTGGGAAAACCCTGGCGTTACCCAACTTAATCGCCTTGCAGCACATCCCCCTTTCGCCAG
CTGGCGTAATAGCGAAGAGGCCCGCACCGATCGCCCTTCCCAACAGTTGCGCAGCCTGAATGGCGAATGG
AAATTGTAAGCGTTAATATTTTGTTAAAATTCGCGTTAAATTTTTGTTAAATCAGCTCATTTTTTAACCA
ATAGGCCGAAATCGGCAAAATCCCTTATAAATCAAAAGAATAGACCGAGATAGGGT
[37 nt withheld, positions 5517-5553]
AAAGAACGTGGACTCCAACGTCAAAGG
[49 nt withheld, positions 5581-5629]
T
[91 nt withheld, positions 5631-5721]
G
[124 nt withheld, positions 5723-5846]
CAGGTGGCACTTTTCGGGGAAATGTGCGCGGAACCCCTATTTGTTTATTTTTCTAAATACATTCAAATAT
GTATCCGCTCATGAGACAATAACCCTGATAAATGCTTCAATAATATTGAAAAAGGAAGAGTATGAGTATT
CAACATTTCCGTGTCGCCCTTATTCCCTTTTTTGCGGCATTTTGCCTTCCTGTTTTTGCTCACCCAGAAA
CGCTGGTGAAAGTAAAAGATGCTGAAGATCAGTTGGGTGCACGAGTGGGTTACATCGAACTGGATCTCAA
CAGCGGTAAGATCCTTGAGAGTTTTCGCCCCGAAGAACGTTTTCCAATGATGAGCACTTTTAAAGTTCTG
CTATGTGGCGCGGTATTATCCCGTATTGACGCCGGGCAAGAGCAACTCGGTCGCCGCATACACTATTCTC
AGAATGACTTGGTTGAGTACTCACCAGTCACAGAAAAGCATCTTACGGATGGCATGACAGTAAGAGAATT
ATGCAGTGCTGCCATAACCATGAGTGATAACACTGCGGCCAACTTACTTCTGACAACGATCGGAGGACCG
AAGGAGCTAACCGCTTTTTTGCACAACATGGGGGATCATGTAACTCGCCTTGATCGTTGGGAACCGGAGC
TGAATGAAGCCATACCAAACGACGAGCGTGACACCACGATGCCTGTAGCAATGGCAACAACGTTGCGCAA
ACTATTAACTGGCGAACTACTTACTCTAGCTTCCCGGCAACAATTAATAGACTGGATGGAGGCGGATAAA
GTTGCAGGACCACTTCTGCGCTCGGCCCTTCCGGCTGGCTGGTTTATTGCTGATAAATCTGGAGCCGGTG
AGCGTGGGTCTCGCGGTATCATTGCAGCACTGGGGCCAGATGGTAAGCCCTCCCGTATCGTAGTTATCTA
CACGACGGGGAGTCAGGCAACTATGGATGAACGAAATAGACAGATCGCTGAGATAGGTGCCTCACTGATT
AAGCATTGGTAACTGTCAGACCAAGTTTACTCATATATACTTTAGATTGATTTAAAACTTCATTTTTAAT
TTAAAAGGATCTAGGTGAAGATCCTTTTTGATAATCTCATGACCAAAATCCCTTAACGTGAGTTTTCGTT
CCACTGAGCGTCAGACCCCGTAGAAAAGATCAAAGGATCTTCTTGAGATCCTTTTTTTCTGCGCGTAATC
TGCTGCTTGCAAACAAAAAAACCACCGCTACCAGCGGTGGTTTGTTTGCCGGATCAAGAGCTACCAACTC
TTTTTCCGAAGGTAACTGGCTTCAGCAGAGCGCAGATACCAAATACTGTTCTTCTAGTGTAGCCGTAGTT
AGGCCACCACTTCAAGAACTCTGTAGCACCGCCTACATACCTCGCTCTGCTAATCCTGTTACCAGTGGCT
GCTGCCAGTGGCGATAAGTCGTGTCTTACCGGGTTGGACTCAAGACGATAGTTACCGGATAAGGCGCAGC
GGTCGGGCTGAACGGGGGGTTCGTGCACACAGCCCAGCTTGGAGCGAACGACCTACACCGAACTGAGATA
CCTACAGCGTGAGCTATGAGAAAGCGCCACGCTTCCCGAAGGGAGAAAGGCGGACAGGTATCCGGTAAGC
GGCAGGGTCGGAACAGGAGAGCGCACGAGGGAGCTTCCAGGGGGAAACGCCTGGTATCTTTATAGTCCTG
TCGGGTTTCGCCACCTCTGACTTGAGCGTCGATTTTTGTGATGCTCGTCAGGGGGGCGGAGCCTATGGAA
AAACGCCAGCAACGCGGCCTTTTTACGGTTCCTGGCCTTTTGCTGGCCTTTTGCTCACATGTTCTTTCCT
GCGTTATCCCCTGATTCTGTGGATAACCGTATTACCGCCTTTGAGTGAGCTGATACCGCTCGCCGCAGCC
GAACGACCGAGCGCAGCGAGTCAGTGAGCGAGGAAGCGGAAGAGCGCCCAATACGCAAACCGCCTCTCCC
CGCGCGTTGGCCGATTCATTAATGCAGCTGGCACGACAGGTTTCCCGACTGGAAAGCGGGCAGTGAGCGC
AACGCAATTAATGTGAGTTAGCTCACTCATTAGGCACCCCAGGCTTTACACTTTATGCTTCCGGCTCGTA
TGTTGTGTGGAATTGTGAGCGGATAACAATTTCACACAGGAAACAGCTATGACCATGATTACGCCAAGCG
CGTTAGGGATAACAGGGTAATGCGCGCG
Features (pLannotate 1.2.2; 20 found; start..end, strand, type, name):
      1..19      +  promoter       T7 promoter: promoter for bacteriophage T7 RNA polymerase
     37..61      +  protein_bind   attB1: mutant version of attB; recombination site for the Gateway® BP reaction BP Clonase™
   1256..1828    +  intron         β-globin intron: intron from rabbit β-globin gene
   1901..3253    +  CDS            GCaMP6s: improved fluorescent protein-based calcium sensor (Chen et al., 2013)
   3269..3352    +  CDS            large T antigen (fragment): large T antigen from SV40 (simian virus 40)
   3388..3471    +  CDS            large T antigen (fragment): large T antigen from SV40 (simian virus 40)
   3494..3615    +  polyA_signal   SV40 poly(A) signal: SV40 polyadenylation signal
   3617..3636    +  misc_feature   MCS (fragment): pBluescript multiple cloning site
   3754..3865    -  polyA_signal   bGH poly(A) signal: bovine growth hormone polyadenylation signal
   3892..4599    -  CDS            mCherry: mCherry is a basic (constitutively fluorescent) red fluorescent protein published in 2004, derived from Discosoma sp.. It is reported to be a very rapidly-maturing monomer with low acid sensitivity.
   5183..5201    -  promoter       T3 promoter: promoter for bacteriophage T3 RNA polymerase
   5232..5387    +  CDS            lacZα (fragment): LacZα fragment of β-galactosidase; lacZ fragment
   5418..5846    -  rep_origin     f1 ori (sequence partly withheld): f1 bacteriophage origin of replication; arrow indicates direction of (+) strand synthesis
   5873..5977    +  promoter       AmpR promoter: bla
   5978..6838    +  CDS            AmpR: β-lactamase; bla; confers resistance to ampicillin, carbenicillin, and related antibiotics
   7009..7597    +  rep_origin     ori: high-copy-number ColE1/pMB1/pBR322/pUC origin of replication
   7780..7872    +  CDS            lacI (fragment): lac repressor; lacI; The lac repressor binds to the lac operator to inhibit transcription in E. coli. This inhibition can be relieved by adding lactose or isopropyl-β-D-thiogalactopyranoside (IPTG).
   7885..7906    +  protein_bind   CAP binding site: CAP binding activates transcription in the presence of cAMP. E. coli catabolite activator protein
   7921..7951    +  promoter       lac promoter: promoter for the E. coli lac operon
   7959..7975    +  protein_bind   lac operator: The lac repressor binds to the lac operator to inhibit transcription in E. coli. This inhibition can be relieved by adding lactose or isopropyl-β-D-thiogalactopyranoside (IPTG). lac repressor encoded by lacI
