[The description below was written by a language model from this plasmid's Addgene catalogue record and pLannotate feature annotations shown in this document.]
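Description:
ins:GCaMP6s; cryaa:RFP is a zebrafish transgenesis plasmid of about 8 kb built on a pBluescript-type (pKS) backbone, pKS-ins:MCS2; cryaa:RFP. In E. coli it is maintained at high copy through a ColE1/pUC origin and selected with ampicillin via the bla gene. Other backbone elements include an f1 origin, T7 and T3 promoters, and lac promoter/operator and lacZα fragments.

The payload consists of two divergently oriented expression units. In the first, the zebrafish insulin promoter drives GCaMP6s, a GFP-based genetically encoded calcium indicator of roughly 1.4 kb that the depositor subcloned from a CMV-GCaMP6s plasmid using BamHI and EcoRI sites that were destroyed in cloning. The insulin promoter is not itself annotated in the feature table, but it presumably occupies the unannotated region upstream of a rabbit β-globin intron that precedes the coding sequence. An SV40 polyadenylation signal terminates the transcript. The second unit, on the opposite strand, is the "red eye" marker: a lens crystallin (cryaa) promoter, also unannotated, driving a red fluorescent protein that the annotation identifies as mCherry, followed by a bGH poly(A) signal. An attB1 Gateway remnant is also present near the start of the cassette.

The record states that the cassette is flanked by I-SceI meganuclease sites, although these are not annotated. Such sites are generally used for meganuclease-assisted genomic integration after embryo injection. Red lens fluorescence lets transgenic carriers be identified, while insulin-promoter expression restricts the sensor to pancreatic beta cells. This enables imaging of their calcium dynamics, consistent with the associated study of functional heterogeneity among beta cells during islet growth.
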