Addgene plasmid #110285: ins:GCaMP6s; cryaa:RFP
Purpose: A zebrafish insulin promoter driving the calcium indicator, GCaMP6s. Contains red eye marker, and is flanked with I-SceI sites.
Depositing lab: Nikolay Ninov. Depositing organization: Zentrum fuer Regenerative Therapien Dresden (CRTD). Publication: Different developmental histories of beta-cells generate functional and proliferative heterogeneity during islet growth. Singh SP, Janjuha S, Hartmann T, Kayisoglu O, Konantz J, Birke S, Murawala P, Alfar EA, Murata K, Eugster A, Tsuji N, Morrissey ER, Brand M, Ninov N. Nat Commun. 2017 Sep 22;8(1):664. doi: 10.1038/s41467-017-00461-3. PubMed 28939870.
Backbone
  Vector backbone: pKS-ins:MCS2; cryaa:RFP
  Backbone size w/o insert (bp): 6600
  Total vector size (bp): 8043
  Vector type: Zebrafish
Growth in bacteria
  Bacterial resistance: Ampicillin, 100 μg/mL
  Growth temperature: 37°C
  Growth strain: DH5alpha
  Copy number: High Copy
Gene/Insert
  Gene/Insert name: GCaMP6s
  Species: A. victoria (jellyfish)
  Insert size (bp): 1400
  Promoter: insulin
  Cloning method: Restriction Enzyme; 5′ cloning site BamHI (destroyed during cloning); 3′ cloning site EcoRI (destroyed during cloning)
  Sequencing primers: 5′ ACACCCTGGTCATCATCCTG; 3′ GCTTTATTTGTAACCATTATAAGCTGCA
Terms and licenses: Academic/Nonprofit Terms; Industry Terms: Not Available to Industry
Depositor comments: GCaMP6s fragment obtained from Addgene Plasmid Number: 40753 (pGP-CMV-GCaMP6s).
How to cite: ins:GCaMP6s; cryaa:RFP was a gift from Nikolay Ninov (Addgene plasmid # 110285 ; http://n2t.net/addgene:110285 ; RRID:Addgene_110285)
